Addgene plasmid #54750: mEos2-Peroxisomes-2
Purpose: Localization: Peroxisomes, Excitation: 505 / 569, Emission: 516 / 581
Depositing lab: Michael Davidson & Loren Looger. Depositing organization: Florida State University, Tallahassee. Publication: A bright and photostable photoconvertible fluorescent protein. McKinney SA, Murphy CS, Hazelwood KL, Davidson MW, Looger LL. Nat Methods. 2009 Feb . 6(2):131-3. 10.1038/nmeth.1296 PubMed 19169260.
Backbone
  Vector backbone: mEos2
  Backbone size w/o insert (bp): 4750
  Vector type: Mammalian Expression
  Selectable markers: Neomycin (select with G418)
  Backbone size (bp): 4750
  Tag / fusion protein: mEos2 (C terminal on backbone); Peroximal Targeting Signal 1 (PTS1) (C terminal on backbone)
Growth in bacteria
  Bacterial resistance: Kanamycin, 50 μg/mL
  Growth temperature: 37°C
  Growth strain: DH5alpha
  Copy number: High Copy
Gene/Insert
  Gene/Insert name: mEos2-Peroxisomes
  Tag / fusion protein: Peroxisomal Targeting Signal 1 (PTS1; Ser-Lys-Leu) (C terminal on insert)
Terms and licenses: Academic/Nonprofit Terms; Industry Terms
Depositor comments: . Excitation = 505 / 569; Emission = 516 / 581
How to cite: mEos2-Peroxisomes-2 was a gift from Michael Davidson & Loren Looger (Addgene plasmid # 54750 ; http://n2t.net/addgene:54750 ; RRID:Addgene_54750)
