[The description below was written by a language model from this plasmid's Addgene catalogue record.]
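Description:
mEos2-Peroxisomes-2 is a mammalian expression plasmid that encodes the photoconvertible fluorescent protein mEos2 carrying a peroxisomal targeting signal type 1 (PTS1) at its C terminus. It is built on an mEos2 vector backbone of about 4.75 kb, is maintained at high copy in standard E. coli cloning strains under kanamycin selection, and carries a neomycin resistance marker so that transfected mammalian cells can be selected with G418. No feature table accompanies the record, and the catalogue fields do not name the promoter driving the fusion, the polyadenylation signal or the origins of replication, so those elements cannot be stated here.

The payload is simple: PTS1 is the Ser-Lys-Leu tripeptide, which must sit at the extreme C terminus of a protein to be recognised by the cytosolic peroxisomal import receptor. Appending it to mEos2 directs the otherwise soluble fluorescent protein into the peroxisomal matrix, labelling peroxisomes as discrete puncta in living cells. mEos2 is a monomeric green-to-red photoconvertible protein. The record lists excitation and emission maxima of 505 and 516 nm for the green state and 569 and 581 nm for the red state, the latter produced after irradiation with violet or near-UV light.

The construct serves as an organelle marker for peroxisome localisation. Because the label can be photoconverted, it also suits experiments that highlight and track a selected subset of peroxisomes over time, as well as single-molecule localisation approaches such as PALM, for which Eos-family proteins are commonly used.
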