>Addgene plasmid #54750 | mEos2-Peroxisomes-2 | depositor partial sequence | sequence record 85147 | insert sequence
TCCGCCCCCATTGACGCAAATGGGCGGTAGGCGTGTACGGTGGGAGGTCTATATAAGCAGAGCTGGTTTA
GTGAACCGTCAGATCCGCTAGCGCTACCGGACTCAGATCTCGAGCTCAAGCTTCGAATTCTGCAGTCGAC
GGTACCGCGGGCCCGGGATCCACCGGTCGCCACCATGAGTGCGATTAAGCCAGACATGAAGATCAAACTC
CGTATGGAAGGCAACGTAAACGGGCACCACTTTGTGATCGACGGAGATGGTACAGGCAAGCCTTTTGAGG
GAAAACAGAGTATGGATCTTGAAGTCAAAGAGGGCGGACCTCTGCCTTTTGCCTTTGATATCCTGACCAC
TGCATTCCATTACGGCAACAGGGTATTCGCCAAATATCCAGACAACATACAAGACTATTTTAAGCAGTCG
TTTCCTAAGGGGTATTCGTGGGAACGAAGCTTGACTTTCGAAGACGGGGGCATTTGCATTGCCAGAAACG
ACATAACAATGGAAGGGGACACTTTCTATAATAAAGTTCGATTTTATGGTACCAACTTTCCCGCCAATGG
TCCAGTTATGCAGAAGAAGACGCTGAAATGGGAGCCCTCCACTGAGAAAATGTATGTGCGTGATGGAGTG
CTGACGGGTGATATTCATATGGCTTTGTTGCTTGAAGGAAATGCCCATTACCGATGTGACTTCAGAACTA
CTTACAAAGCTAAGGAGAAGGGTGTCAAGTTACCAGGCTACCACTTTGTGGACCACTGCATTGAGATTTT
AAGCCATGACAAAGATTACAACAAGGTTAAGCTGTATGAGCATGCTGTTGCTCATTCTGGATTGCCTGAC
AATGCCAGACGATCCGGATCCAAGCTGTAGCGGCCGCGACTCTAGATCATAATCAGCCATACCACATTTG
TAGAGGTTTTACTTGCTTTAAAAAAACCTCCCACACCTCCCCCCTGAACCTGAAACATAAAATGAATGCA
ATTGTTGTTGTTAA
