>Addgene plasmid #54750 | mEos2-Peroxisomes-2 | addgene partial sequence | sequence record 90471 | CMV-F 5'-CGCAAATGGGCGGTAGGCGTG-3'
GTGAACCGTCAGATCCGCTAGCGCTACCGGACTCAGATCTCGAGCTCAAGCTTCGAATTCTGCAGTCGAC
GGTACCGCGGGCCCGGGATCCACCGGTCGCCACCATGAGTGCGATTAAGCCAGACATGAAGATCAAACTC
CGTATGGAAGGCAACGTAAACGGGCACCACTTTGTGATCGACGGAGATGGTACAGGCAAGCCTTTTGAGG
GAAAACAGAGTATGGATCTTGAAGTCAAAGAGGGCGGACCTCTGCCTTTTGCCTTTGATATCCTGACCAC
TGCATTCCATTACGGCAACAGGGTATTCGCCAAATATCCAGACAACATACAAGACTATTTTAAGCAGTCG
TTTCCTAAGGGGTATTCGTGGGAACGAAGCTTGACTTTCGAAGACGGGGGCATTTGCATTGCCAGAAACG
ACATAACAATGGAAGGGGACACTTTCTATAATAAAGTTCGATTTTATGGTACCAACTTTCCCGCCAATGG
TCCAGTTATGCAGAAGAAGACGCTGAAATGGGAGCCCTCCACTGAGAAAATGTATGTGCGTGATGGAGTG
CTGACGGGTGATATTCATATGGCTTTGTTGCTTGAAGGAAATGCCCATTACCGATGTGACTTCAGAACTA
CTTACAAAGCTAAGGAGAAGGGTGTCAAGTTACCAGGCTACCACTTTGTGGACCACTGCATTGAGATTTT
AAGCCATGACAAAGATTACAACAAGGTTAAGCTGTATGAGCATGCTGTTGCTCATTCTGGATTGCCTGAC
AATGCCAGACGATCCGGATCCAAGCTGTAGCGGCCGCGACTCTAGATCATAATCAGCCATACCACATTTG
TAGAGGTT
